>Addgene plasmid #133400 | BII-ChPtW-EGFP | depositor full sequence | sequence record 256385 | BII-ChPtW-EGFP sequence 7728 bps
TTAACCCTAGAAAGATAGTCTGCGTAAAATTGACGCATGCATTCTTGAAATATTGCTCTCTCTTTCTAAA
TAGCGCGAATCCGTCGCTGTGCATTTAGGACATCTCAGTCGCCGCTTGGAGCTCCCGTGAGGCGTGCTTG
TCAATGCGGTAAGTGTCACTGATTTTGAACTATAACGACCGCGTGAGTCAAAATGACGCATGATTATCTT
TTACGTGACTTTTAAGATTTAACTCATACGATAATTATATTGTTATTTCATGTTCTACTTACGTGATAAC
TTATTATATATATATTTTCTTGTTATAGATCCACTAGTTCTAGAGGGACAGCCCCCCCCCAAAGCCCCCA
GGGATGTAATTACGTCCCTCCCCCGCTAGGGGGCAGCAGCGAGCCGCCCGGGGCTCCGCTCCGGTCCGGC
GCTCCCCCCGCATCCCCGAGCCGGCAGCGTGCGGGGACAGCCCGGGCACGGGGAAGGTGGCACGGGATCG
CTTTCCTCTGAACGCTTCTCGCTGCTCTTTGAGCCTGCAGACACCTGGGGGGATACGGGGAAAAGGCCTC
CAAGGCCTGCAGGAGTCAATGGGAAAAACCCATTGGAGCCAAGTACACTGACTCAATAGGGACTTTCCAT
TGGGTTTTGCCCAGTACATAAGGTCAATAGGGGGTGAGTCAACAGGAAAGTCCCATTGGAGCCAAGTACA
TTGAGTCAATAGGGACTTTCCAATGGGTTTTGCCCAGTACATAAGGTCAATGGGAGGTAAGCCAATGGGT
TTTTCCCATTACTGACATGTATACTGAGTCATTAGGGACTTTCCAATGGGTTTTGCCCAGTACATAAGGT
CAATAGGGGTGAATCAACAGGAAAGTCCCATTGGAGCCAAGTACACTGAGTCAATAGGGACTTTCCATTG
GGTTTTGCCCAGTACAAAAGGTCAATAGGGGGTGAGTCAATGGGTTTTTCCCATTATTGGCACATACATA
AGGTCAATAGGGGTGACTAGTGGAGAAGAGCATGCTTGAGGGCTGAGTGCCCCTCAGTGGGCAGAGAGCA
CATGGCCCACAGTCCCTGAGAAGTTGGGGGGAGGGGTGGGCAATTGAACTGGTGCCTAGAGAAGGTGGGG
CTTGGGTAAACTGGGAAAGTGATGTGGTGTACTGGCTCCACCTTTTTCCCCAGGGTGGGGGAGAACCATA
TATAAGTGCAGTAGTCTCTGTGAACATTCGGTTTAGTGAACCTGCAGGTCGGCCGCCACGACCGGTGCCA
CCATGACTGAATACAAACCAACTGTTCGCCTGGCAACTCGTGATGATGTTCCACGTGCAGTTCGCACCCT
GGCTGCTGCATTTGCTGACTACCCTGCAACCCGTCACACTGTGGACCCAGACCGCCACATTGAACGTGTG
ACTGAACTGCAGGAGCTGTTCCTGACCCGTGTGGGCCTGGACATTGGCAAAGTGTGGGTGGCAGATGATG
GTGCTGCTGTGGCAGTGTGGACCACCCCTGAATCTGTTGAAGCTGGTGCAGTGTTTGCTGAGATTGGCCC
ACGCATGGCAGAACTGTCTGGCAGCCGCCTGGCAGCACAACAGCAGATGGAAGGTCTGCTGGCACCACAC
CGCCCAAAAGAACCTGCTTGGTTCCTGGCAACTGTGGGTGTGAGCCCTGACCACCAGGGTAAGGGCCTGG
GCTCTGCAGTGGTGCTGCCTGGTGTGGAAGCAGCTGAACGTGCAGGTGTGCCTGCTTTCCTGGAGACCTC
AGCTCCACGCAACCTGCCTTTCTATGAACGCCTGGGCTTCACTGTGACTGCTGATGTGGAAGTGCCAGAA
GGCCCACGCACTTGGTGCATGACTCGCAAACCAGGTGCTAGCCTTGGCTCCGGCGAGGGCAGGGGAAGTC
TTCTAACATGCGGGGACGTGGAGGAAAATCCCGGCCCACTCGGCTACCCCTACGACGTGCCCGACTACGC
CAGCGGCATGGTGAGCAAGGGCGAGGAGCTGTTCACCGGGGTGGTGCCCATCCTGGTCGAGCTGGACGGC
GACGTAAACGGCCACAAGTTCAGCGTGTCCGGCGAGGGCGAGGGCGATGCCACCTACGGCAAGCTGACCC
TGAAGTTCATCTGCACCACCGGCAAGCTGCCCGTGCCCTGGCCCACCCTCGTGACCACCTTCACCTACGG
CGTGCAGTGCTTCGCCCGCTACCCCGACCACATGAAGCAGCACGACTTCTTCAAGTCCGCCATGCCCGAA
GGCTACGTCCAGGAGCGCACCATCTTCTTCAAGGACGACGGCAACTACAAGACCCGCGCCGAGGTGAAGT
TCGAGGGCGACACCCTGGTGAACCGCATCGAGCTGAAGGGCATCGACTTCAAGGAGGACGGCAACATCCT
GGGGCACAAGCTGGAGTACAACTACAACAGCCACAAGGTCTATATCACCGCCGACAAGCAGAAGAACGGC
ATCAAGGTGAACTTCAAGACCCGCCACAACATCGAGGACGGCAGCGTGCAGCTCGCCGACCACTACCAGC
AGAACACCCCCATCGGCGACGGCCCCGTGCTGCTGCCCGACAACCACTACCTGAGCACCCAGTCCGCCCT
GAGCAAAGACCCCAACGAGAAGCGCGATCACATGGTCCTGCTGGAGTTCGTGACCGCCGCCGGGATCACT
CTCGGCATGGACGAGCTGTACAAGTAAGAGTTCGCGTCTGGAACAATCAACCTCTGGATTACAAAATTTG
TGAAAGATTGACTGGTATTCTTAACTATGTTGCTCCTTTTACGCTATGTGGATACGCTGCTTTAATGCCT
TTGTATCATGCTATTGCTTCCCGTATGGCTTTCATTTTCTCCTCCTTGTATAAATCCTGGTTGCTGTCTC
TTTATGAGGAGTTGTGGCCCGTTGTCAGGCAACGTGGCGTGGTGTGCACTGTGTTTGCTGACGCAACCCC
CACTGGTTGGGGCATTGCCACCACCTGTCAGCTCCTTTCCGGGACTTTCGCTTTCCCCCTCCCTATTGCC
ACGGCGGAACTCATCGCCGCCTGCCTTGCCCGCTGCTGGACAGGGGCTCGGCTGTTGGGCACTGACAATT
CCGTGGTGTTGTCGGGGAAGCTGACGTCCTTTCCATGGCTGCTCGCCTGTGTTGCCACCTGGATTCTGCG
CGGGACGTCCTTCTGCTACGTCCCTTCGGCCCTCAATCCAGCGGACCTTCCTTCCCGCGGCCTGCTGCCG
GCTCTGCGGCCTCTTCCGCGTCTTCGCCTTCGCCCTCAGACGAGTCGGATCTCCCTTTGGGCCGCCTCCC
CGCCTGGAATTAATTCTGGCTAAGCACTTCGTGGCCGTCGATCGTTTAAAGGGAGGTAGTGAGTCGAGAT
ATCGATACTAGTGATCCAGACATGATAAGATACATTGATGAGTTTGGACAAACCACAACTAGAATGCAGT
GAAAAAAATGCTTTATTTGTGAAATTTGTGATGCTATTGCTTTATTTGTAACCATTATAAGCTGCAATAA
ACAAGTTAACAACAACAATTGCATTCATTTTATGTTTCAGGTTCAGGGGGAGGTGTGGGAGGTTTTTTAA
AGCAAGTAAAACCTCTACAAATGTGGTATGGCTGATTATGATCCTCTAGAGGGACAGCCCCCCCCCAAAG
CCCCCAGGGATGTAATTACGTCCCTCCCCCGCTAGGGGGCAGCAGCGAGCCGCCCGGGGCTCCGCTCCGG
TCCGGCGCTCCCCCCGCATCCCCGAGCCGGCAGCGTGCGGGGACAGCCCGGGCACGGGGAAGGTGGCACG
GGATCGCTTTCCTCTGAACGCTTCTCGCTGCTCTTTGAGCCTGCAGACACCTGGGGGGATACGGGGAAAA
GCCATACCAATGGAGCTCACGGGGACAGCCCCCCCCCAAAGCCCCCAGGGATGTAATTACGTCCCTCCCC
CGCTAGGGGGCAGCAGCGAGCCGCCCGGGGCTCCGCTCCGGTCCGGCGCTCCCCCCGCATCCCCGAGCCG
GCAGCGTGCGGGGACAGCCCGGGCACGGGGAAGGTGGCACGGGATCGCTTTCCTCTGAACGCTTCTCGCT
GCTCTTTGAGCCTGCAGACACCTGGGGGGATACGGGGAAAAAGAATTCGATAAAAGTTTTGTTACTTTAT
AGAAGAAATTTTGAGTTTTTGTTTTTTTTAATAAATAAATAAACATAAATAAATTGTTTGTTGAATTTAT
TATTAGTATGTAAGTGTAAATATAATAAAACTTAATATCTATTCAAATTAATAAATAAACCTCGATATAC
AGACCGATAAAACACATGCGTCAATTTTACACATGATTATCTTTAACGTACGTCACAATATGATTATCTT
TCTAGGGTTAATCTAGCTGCGTGTTCTGCAGCGTGTCGAGCATCTTCATCTGCTCCATCACGCTGTAAAA
CACATTTGCACCGCGAGTCTGCCCGTCCTCCACGGGTTCAAAAACGTGAATGAACGAGGCGCGCTCACTG
GCCGTCGTTTTACAACGTCGTGACTGGGAAAACCCTGGCGTTACCCAACTTAATCGCCTTGCAGCACATC
CCCCTTTCGCCAGCTGGCGTAATAGCGAAGAGGCCCGCACCGATCGCCCTTCCCAACAGTTGCGCAGCCT
GAATGGCGAATGGG
[124 nt withheld, positions 4635-4758]
C
[91 nt withheld, positions 4760-4850]
A
[49 nt withheld, positions 4852-4900]
CCTTTGACGTTGGAGTCCACGTTCTTT
[37 nt withheld, positions 4928-4964]
ACCCTATCTCGGTCTATTCTTTTGATTTATAAGGGATTTTGCCGATTTCGGCCTATTGGTTAAAAAATGA
GCTGATTTAACAAAAATTTAACGCGAATTTTAACAAAATATTAACGCTTACAATTTAGGTGGCACTTTTC
GGGGAAATGTGCGCGGAACCCCTATTTGTTTATTTTTCTAAATACATTCAAATATGTATCCGCTCATGAG
ACAATAACCCTGATAAATGCTTCAATAATATTGAAAAAGGAAGAGTATGAGTATTCAACATTTCCGTGTC
GCCCTTATTCCCTTTTTTGCGGCATTTTGCCTTCCTGTTTTTGCTCACCCAGAAACGCTGGTGAAAGTAA
AAGATGCTGAAGATCAGTTGGGTGCACGAGTGGGTTACATCGAACTGGATCTCAACAGCGGTAAGATCCT
TGAGAGTTTTCGCCCCGAAGAACGTTTTCCAATGATGAGCACTTTTAAAGTTCTGCTATGTGGCGCGGTA
TTATCCCGTATTGACGCCGGGCAAGAGCAACTCGGTCGCCGCATACACTATTCTCAGAATGACTTGGTTG
AGTACTCACCAGTCACAGAAAAGCATCTTACGGATGGCATGACAGTAAGAGAATTATGCAGTGCTGCCAT
AACCATGAGTGATAACACTGCGGCCAACTTACTTCTGACAACGATCGGAGGACCGAAGGAGCTAACCGCT
TTTTTGCACAACATGGGGGATCATGTAACTCGCCTTGATCGTTGGGAACCGGAGCTGAATGAAGCCATAC
CAAACGACGAGCGTGACACCACGATGCCTGTAGCAATGGCAACAACGTTGCGCAAACTATTAACTGGCGA
ACTACTTACTCTAGCTTCCCGGCAACAATTAATAGACTGGATGGAGGCGGATAAAGTTGCAGGACCACTT
CTGCGCTCGGCCCTTCCGGCTGGCTGGTTTATTGCTGATAAATCTGGAGCCGGTGAGCGTGGGTCTCGCG
GTATCATTGCAGCACTGGGGCCAGATGGTAAGCCCTCCCGTATCGTAGTTATCTACACGACGGGGAGTCA
GGCAACTATGGATGAACGAAATAGACAGATCGCTGAGATAGGTGCCTCACTGATTAAGCATTGGTAACTG
TCAGACCAAGTTTACTCATATATACTTTAGATTGATTTAAAACTTCATTTTTAATTTAAAAGGATCTAGG
TGAAGATCCTTTTTGATAATCTCATGACCAAAATCCCTTAACGTGAGTTTTCGTTCCACTGAGCGTCAGA
CCCCGTAGAAAAGATCAAAGGATCTTCTTGAGATCCTTTTTTTCTGCGCGTAATCTGCTGCTTGCAAACA
AAAAAACCACCGCTACCAGCGGTGGTTTGTTTGCCGGATCAAGAGCTACCAACTCTTTTTCCGAAGGTAA
CTGGCTTCAGCAGAGCGCAGATACCAAATACTGTCCTTCTAGTGTAGCCGTAGTTAGGCCACCACTTCAA
GAACTCTGTAGCACCGCCTACATACCTCGCTCTGCTAATCCTGTTACCAGTGGCTGCTGCCAGTGGCGAT
AAGTCGTGTCTTACCGGGTTGGACTCAAGACGATAGTTACCGGATAAGGCGCAGCGGTCGGGCTGAACGG
GGGGTTCGTGCACACAGCCCAGCTTGGAGCGAACGACCTACACCGAACTGAGATACCTACAGCGTGAGCT
ATGAGAAAGCGCCACGCTTCCCGAAGGGAGAAAGGCGGACAGGTATCCGGTAAGCGGCAGGGTCGGAACA
GGAGAGCGCACGAGGGAGCTTCCAGGGGGAAACGCCTGGTATCTTTATAGTCCTGTCGGGTTTCGCCACC
TCTGACTTGAGCGTCGATTTTTGTGATGCTCGTCAGGGGGGCGGAGCCTATGGAAAAACGCCAGCAACGC
GGCCTTTTTACGGTTCCTGGCCTTTTGCTGGCCTTTTGCTCACATGTTCTTTCCTGCGTTATCCCCTGAT
TCTGTGGATAACCGTATTACCGCCTTTGAGTGAGCTGATACCGCTCGCCGCAGCCGAACGACCGAGCGCA
GCGAGTCAGTGAGCGAGGAAGCGGAAGAGCGCCCAATACGCAAACCGCCTCTCCCCGCGCGTTGGCCGAT
TCATTAATGCAGCTGGCACGACAGGTTTCCCGACTGGAAAGCGGGCAGTGAGCGCAACGCAATTAATGTG
AGTTAGCTCACTCATTAGGCACCCCAGGCTTTACACTTTATGCTTCCGGCTCGTATGTTGTGTGGAATTG
TGAGCGGATAACAATTTCACACAGGAAACAGCTATGACCATGATTACGCCAAGCGCGCCCGCCGGGTAAC
TCACGGGGTATCCATGTCCATTTCTGCGGCATCCAGCCAGGATACCCGTCCTCGCTGACGTAATATCCCA
GCGCCGCACCGCTGTCATTAATCTGCACACCGGCACGGCAGTTCCGGCTGTCGCCGGTATTGTTCGGGTT
GCTGATGCGCTTCGGGCTGACCATCCGGAACTGTGTCCGGAAAAGCCGCGACGAACTGGTATCCCAGGTG
GCCTGAACGAACAGTTCACCGTTAAAGGCGTGCATGGCCACACCTTCCCGAATCATCATGGTAAACGTGC
GTTTTCGCTCAACGTCAATGCAGCAGCAGTCATCCTCGGCAAACTCTTTCCATGCCGCTTCAACCTCGCG
GGAAAAGGCACGGGCTTCTTCCTCCCCGATGCCCAGATAGCGCCAGCTTGGGCGATGACTGAGCCGGAAA
AAAGACCCGACGATATGATCCTGATGCAGCTAGA
Features (pLannotate 1.2.2; 20 found; start..end, strand, type, name):
    308..325     -  misc_feature   MCS (fragment): pBluescript multiple cloning site
    589..672     +  promoter       mCMV promoter (fragment): mouse cytomegalovirus (CMV) immediate early promoter
    789..996     +  promoter       mCMV promoter (fragment): mouse cytomegalovirus (CMV) immediate early promoter
   1263..1859    +  CDS            pac: PUAC_STRAD - Protein predicted: Swiss-Prot protein existence level 4. Detoxification of puromycin. From Streptomyces alboniger.
   1875..1927    +  CDS            T2A (fragment): 2A peptide from Thosea asigna virus capsid protein Eukaryotic ribosomes fail to insert a peptide bond between the Gly and Pro residues, yielding separate polypeptides.
   1968..2687    +  CDS            EmGFP: Emerald GFP mammalian codon-optimized
   2705..3293    +  misc_feature   WPRE: woodchuck hepatitis virus posttranscriptional regulatory element
   3373..3507    -  polyA_signal   SV40 poly(A) signal: SV40 polyadenylation signal
   3530..3613    -  CDS            large T antigen (fragment): large T antigen from SV40 (simian virus 40)
   4354..4473    -  CDS            B (fragment): PORTL_LAMBD - Experimental evidence at protein level: Swiss-Prot protein existence level 1. Forms the portal vertex of the capsid (PubMed:6228056, PubMed:6232391). This portal plays critical roles in head assembly, genome packaging, neck/tail attachment, and genome ejection (Probable). The portal protein multimerizes as a single ring-shaped homododecamer arranged around a central channel (PubMed:6232391). Binds to the terminase subunits to form the packaging machine (PubMed:7799432). From Escherichia phage lambda (Bacteriophage lambda).
   4475..4630    +  CDS            lacZα (fragment): LacZα fragment of β-galactosidase; lacZ fragment
   4635..5063    +  rep_origin     f1 ori (sequence partly withheld): f1 bacteriophage origin of replication; arrow indicates direction of (+) strand synthesis
   5116..5220    +  promoter       AmpR promoter: bla
   5221..6081    +  CDS            AmpR: β-lactamase; bla; confers resistance to ampicillin, carbenicillin, and related antibiotics
   6252..6840    +  rep_origin     ori: high-copy-number ColE1/pMB1/pBR322/pUC origin of replication
   7023..7115    +  CDS            lacI (fragment): lac repressor; lacI; The lac repressor binds to the lac operator to inhibit transcription in E. coli. This inhibition can be relieved by adding lactose or isopropyl-β-D-thiogalactopyranoside (IPTG).
   7128..7149    +  protein_bind   CAP binding site: CAP binding activates transcription in the presence of cAMP. E. coli catabolite activator protein
   7164..7194    +  promoter       lac promoter: promoter for the E. coli lac operon
   7202..7218    +  protein_bind   lac operator: The lac repressor binds to the lac operator to inhibit transcription in E. coli. This inhibition can be relieved by adding lactose or isopropyl-β-D-thiogalactopyranoside (IPTG). lac repressor encoded by lacI
   7256..7723    -  CDS            B (fragment): PORTL_LAMBD - Experimental evidence at protein level: Swiss-Prot protein existence level 1. Forms the portal vertex of the capsid (PubMed:6228056, PubMed:6232391). This portal plays critical roles in head assembly, genome packaging, neck/tail attachment, and genome ejection (Probable). The portal protein multimerizes as a single ring-shaped homododecamer arranged around a central channel (PubMed:6232391). Binds to the terminase subunits to form the packaging machine (PubMed:7799432). From Escherichia phage lambda (Bacteriophage lambda).
