>Addgene plasmid #133400 | BII-ChPtW-EGFP | addgene full sequence | sequence record 268575 | Addgene NGS Result
CATTCTTGAAATATTGCTCTCTCTTTCTAAATAGCGCGAATCCGTCGCTGTGCATTTAGGACATCTCAGT
CGCCGCTTGGAGCTCCCGTGAGGCGTGCTTGTCAATGCGGTAAGTGTCACTGATTTTGAACTATAACGAC
CGCGTGAGTCAAAATGACGCATGATTATCTTTTACGTGACTTTTAAGATTTAACTCATACGATAATTATA
TTGTTATTTCATGTTCTACTTACGTGATAACTTATTATATATATATTTTCTTGTTATAGATCCACTAGTT
CTAGAGGGACAGCCCCCCCCCAAAGCCCCCAGGGATGTAATTACGTCCCTCCCCCGCTAGGGGGCAGCAG
CGAGCCGCCCGGGGCTCCGCTCCGGTCCGGCGCTCCCCCCGCATCCCCGAGCCGGCAGCGTGCGGGGACA
GCCCGGGCACGGGGAAGGTGGCACGGGATCGCTTTCCTCTGAACGCTTCTCGCTGCTCTTTGAGCCTGCA
GACACCTGGGGGGATACGGGGAAAAGGCCTCCAAGGCCTGCAGGAGTCAATGGGAAAAACCCATTGGAGC
CAAGTACACTGACTCAATAGGGACTTTCCATTGGGTTTTGCCCAGTACATAAGGTCAATAGGGGGTGAGT
CAACAGGAAAGTCCCATTGGAGCCAAGTACATTGAGTCAATAGGGACTTTCCAATGGGTTTTGCCCAGTA
CATAAGGTCAATGGGAGGTAAGCCAATGGGTTTTTCCCATTACTGACATGTATACTGAGTCATTAGGGAC
TTTCCAATGGGTTTTGCCCAGTACATAAGGTCAATAGGGGTGAATCAACAGGAAAGTCCCATTGGAGCCA
AGTACACTGAGTCAATAGGGACTTTCCATTGGGTTTTGCCCAGTACAAAAGGTCAATAGGGGGTGAGTCA
ATGGGTTTTTCCCATTATTGGCACATACATAAGGTCAATAGGGGTGACTAGTGGAGAAGAGCATGCTTGA
GGGCTGAGTGCCCCTCAGTGGGCAGAGAGCACATGGCCCACAGTCCCTGAGAAGTTGGGGGGAGGGGTGG
GCAATTGAACTGGTGCCTAGAGAAGGTGGGGCTTGGGTAAACTGGGAAAGTGATGTGGTGTACTGGCTCC
ACCTTTTTCCCCAGGGTGGGGGAGAACCATATATAAGTGCAGTAGTCTCTGTGAACATTCGGTTTAGTGA
ACCTGCAGGTCGGCCGCCACGACCGGTGCCACCATGACTGAATACAAACCAACTGTTCGCCTGGCAACTC
GTGATGATGTTCCACGTGCAGTTCGCACCCTGGCTGCTGCATTTGCTGACTACCCTGCAACCCGTCACAC
TGTGGACCCAGACCGCCACATTGAACGTGTGACTGAACTGCAGGAGCTGTTCCTGACCCGTGTGGGCCTG
GACATTGGCAAAGTGTGGGTGGCAGATGATGGTGCTGCTGTGGCAGTGTGGACCACCCCTGAATCTGTTG
AAGCTGGTGCAGTGTTTGCTGAGATTGGCCCACGCATGGCAGAACTGTCTGGCAGCCGCCTGGCAGCACA
ACAGCAGATGGAAGGTCTGCTGGCACCACACCGCCCAAAAGAACCTGCTTGGTTCCTGGCAACTGTGGGT
GTGAGCCCTGACCACCAGGGTAAGGGCCTGGGCTCTGCAGTGGTGCTGCCTGGTGTGGAAGCAGCTGAAC
GTGCAGGTGTGCCTGCTTTCCTGGAGACCTCAGCTCCACGCAACCTGCCTTTCTATGAACGCCTGGGCTT
CACTGTGACTGCTGATGTGGAAGTGCCAGAAGGCCCACGCACTTGGTGCATGACTCGCAAACCAGGTGCT
AGCCTTGGCTCCGGCGAGGGCAGGGGAAGTCTTCTAACATGCGGGGACGTGGAGGAAAATCCCGGCCCAC
TCGGCTACCCCTACGACGTGCCCGACTACGCCAGCGGCATGGTGAGCAAGGGCGAGGAGCTGTTCACCGG
GGTGGTGCCCATCCTGGTCGAGCTGGACGGCGACGTAAACGGCCACAAGTTCAGCGTGTCCGGCGAGGGC
GAGGGCGATGCCACCTACGGCAAGCTGACCCTGAAGTTCATCTGCACCACCGGCAAGCTGCCCGTGCCCT
GGCCCACCCTCGTGACCACCTTCACCTACGGCGTGCAGTGCTTCGCCCGCTACCCCGACCACATGAAGCA
GCACGACTTCTTCAAGTCCGCCATGCCCGAAGGCTACGTCCAGGAGCGCACCATCTTCTTCAAGGACGAC
GGCAACTACAAGACCCGCGCCGAGGTGAAGTTCGAGGGCGACACCCTGGTGAACCGCATCGAGCTGAAGG
GCATCGACTTCAAGGAGGACGGCAACATCCTGGGGCACAAGCTGGAGTACAACTACAACAGCCACAAGGT
CTATATCACCGCCGACAAGCAGAAGAACGGCATCAAGGTGAACTTCAAGACCCGCCACAACATCGAGGAC
GGCAGCGTGCAGCTCGCCGACCACTACCAGCAGAACACCCCCATCGGCGACGGCCCCGTGCTGCTGCCCG
ACAACCACTACCTGAGCACCCAGTCCGCCCTGAGCAAAGACCCCAACGAGAAGCGCGATCACATGGTCCT
GCTGGAGTTCGTGACCGCCGCCGGGATCACTCTCGGCATGGACGAGCTGTACAAGTAAGAGTTCGCGTCT
GGAACAATCAACCTCTGGATTACAAAATTTGTGAAAGATTGACTGGTATTCTTAACTATGTTGCTCCTTT
TACGCTATGTGGATACGCTGCTTTAATGCCTTTGTATCATGCTATTGCTTCCCGTATGGCTTTCATTTTC
TCCTCCTTGTATAAATCCTGGTTGCTGTCTCTTTATGAGGAGTTGTGGCCCGTTGTCAGGCAACGTGGCG
TGGTGTGCACTGTGTTTGCTGACGCAACCCCCACTGGTTGGGGCATTGCCACCACCTGTCAGCTCCTTTC
CGGGACTTTCGCTTTCCCCCTCCCTATTGCCACGGCGGAACTCATCGCCGCCTGCCTTGCCCGCTGCTGG
ACAGGGGCTCGGCTGTTGGGCACTGACAATTCCGTGGTGTTGTCGGGGAAGCTGACGTCCTTTCCATGGC
TGCTCGCCTGTGTTGCCACCTGGATTCTGCGCGGGACGTCCTTCTGCTACGTCCCTTCGGCCCTCAATCC
AGCGGACCTTCCTTCCCGCGGCCTGCTGCCGGCTCTGCGGCCTCTTCCGCGTCTTCGCCTTCGCCCTCAG
ACGAGTCGGATCTCCCTTTGGGCCGCCTCCCCGCCTGGAATTAATTCTGGCTAAGCACTTCGTGGCCGTC
GATCGTTTAAAGGGAGGTAGTGAGTCGAGATATCGATACTAGTGATCCAGACATGATAAGATACATTGAT
GAGTTTGGACAAACCACAACTAGAATGCAGTGAAAAAAATGCTTTATTTGTGAAATTTGTGATGCTATTG
CTTTATTTGTAACCATTATAAGCTGCAATAAACAAGTTAACAACAACAATTGCATTCATTTTATGTTTCA
GGTTCAGGGGGAGGTGTGGGAGGTTTTTTAAAGCAAGTAAAACCTCTACAAATGTGGTATGGCTGATTAT
GATCCTCTAGAGGGACAGCCCCCCCCCAAAGCCCCCAGGGATGTAATTACGTCCCTCCCCCGCTAGGGGG
CAGCAGCGAGCCGCCCGGGGCTCCGCTCCGGTCCGGCGCTCCCCCCGCATCCCCGAGCCGGCAGCGTGCG
GGGACAGCCCGGGCACGGGGAAGGTGGCACGGGATCGCTTTCCTCTGAACGCTTCTCGCTGCTCTTTGAG
CCTGCAGACACCTGGGGGGATACGGGGAAAAAGCCATACCAATGGAGCTCACGGGGACAGCCCCCCCCCA
AAGCCCCCAGGGATGTAATTACGTCCCTCCCCCGCTAGGGGGCAGCAGCGAGCCGCCCGGGGCTCCGCTC
CGGTCCGGCGCTCCCCCCGCATCCCCGAGCCGGCAGCGTGCGGGGACAGCCCGGGCACGGGGAAGGTGGC
ACGGGATCGCTTTCCTCTGAACGCTTCTCGCTGCTCTTTGAGCCTGCAGACACCTGGGGGGATACGGGGA
AAAAGAATTCGATAAAAGTTTTGTTACTTTATAGAAGAAATTTTGAGTTTTTGTTTTTTTTAATAAATAA
ATAAACATAAATAAATTGTTTGTTGAATTTATTATTAGTATGTAAGTGTAAATATAATAAAACTTAATAT
CTATTCAAATTAATAAATAAACCTCGATATACAGACCGATAAAACACATGCGTCAATTTTACACATGATT
ATCTTTAACGTACGTCACAATATGATTATCTTTCTAGGGTTAATCTAGCTGCGTGTTCTGCAGCGTGTCG
AGCATCTTCATCTGCTCCATCACGCTGTAAAACACATTTGCACCGCGAGTCTGCCCGTCCTCCACGGGTT
CAAAAACGTGAATGAACGAGGCGCGCTCACTGGCCGTCGTTTTACAACGTCGTGACTGGGAAAACCCTGG
CGTTACCCAACTTAATCGCCTTGCAGCACATCCCCCTTTCGCCAGCTGGCGTAATAGCGAAGAGGCCCGC
ACCGATCGCCCTTCCCAACAGTTGCGCAGCCTGAATGGCGAATGGG
[124 nt withheld, positions 4597-4720]
C
[91 nt withheld, positions 4722-4812]
A
[49 nt withheld, positions 4814-4862]
CCTTTGACGTTGGAGTCCACGTTCTTT
[37 nt withheld, positions 4890-4926]
ACCCTATCTCGGTCTATTCTTTTGATTTATAAGGGATTTTGCCGATTTCGGCCTATTGGTTAAAAAATGA
GCTGATTTAACAAAAATTTAACGCGAATTTTAACAAAATATTAACGCTTACAATTTAGGTGGCACTTTTC
GGGGAAATGTGCGCGGAACCCCTATTTGTTTATTTTTCTAAATACATTCAAATATGTATCCGCTCATGAG
ACAATAACCCTGATAAATGCTTCAATAATATTGAAAAAGGAAGAGTATGAGTATTCAACATTTCCGTGTC
GCCCTTATTCCCTTTTTTGCGGCATTTTGCCTTCCTGTTTTTGCTCACCCAGAAACGCTGGTGAAAGTAA
AAGATGCTGAAGATCAGTTGGGTGCACGAGTGGGTTACATCGAACTGGATCTCAACAGCGGTAAGATCCT
TGAGAGTTTTCGCCCCGAAGAACGTTTTCCAATGATGAGCACTTTTAAAGTTCTGCTATGTGGCGCGGTA
TTATCCCGTATTGACGCCGGGCAAGAGCAACTCGGTCGCCGCATACACTATTCTCAGAATGACTTGGTTG
AGTACTCACCAGTCACAGAAAAGCATCTTACGGATGGCATGACAGTAAGAGAATTATGCAGTGCTGCCAT
AACCATGAGTGATAACACTGCGGCCAACTTACTTCTGACAACGATCGGAGGACCGAAGGAGCTAACCGCT
TTTTTGCACAACATGGGGGATCATGTAACTCGCCTTGATCGTTGGGAACCGGAGCTGAATGAAGCCATAC
CAAACGACGAGCGTGACACCACGATGCCTGTAGCAATGGCAACAACGTTGCGCAAACTATTAACTGGCGA
ACTACTTACTCTAGCTTCCCGGCAACAATTAATAGACTGGATGGAGGCGGATAAAGTTGCAGGACCACTT
CTGCGCTCGGCCCTTCCGGCTGGCTGGTTTATTGCTGATAAATCTGGAGCCGGTGAGCGTGGGTCTCGCG
GTATCATTGCAGCACTGGGGCCAGATGGTAAGCCCTCCCGTATCGTAGTTATCTACACGACGGGGAGTCA
GGCAACTATGGATGAACGAAATAGACAGATCGCTGAGATAGGTGCCTCACTGATTAAGCATTGGTAACTG
TCAGACCAAGTTTACTCATATATACTTTAGATTGATTTAAAACTTCATTTTTAATTTAAAAGGATCTAGG
TGAAGATCCTTTTTGATAATCTCATGACCAAAATCCCTTAACGTGAGTTTTCGTTCCACTGAGCGTCAGA
CCCCGTAGAAAAGATCAAAGGATCTTCTTGAGATCCTTTTTTTCTGCGCGTAATCTGCTGCTTGCAAACA
AAAAAACCACCGCTACCAGCGGTGGTTTGTTTGCCGGATCAAGAGCTACCAACTCTTTTTCCGAAGGTAA
CTGGCTTCAGCAGAGCGCAGATACCAAATACTGTTCTTCTAGTGTAGCCGTAGTTAGGCCACCACTTCAA
GAACTCTGTAGCACCGCCTACATACCTCGCTCTGCTAATCCTGTTACCAGTGGCTGCTGCCAGTGGCGAT
AAGTCGTGTCTTACCGGGTTGGACTCAAGACGATAGTTACCGGATAAGGCGCAGCGGTCGGGCTGAACGG
GGGGTTCGTGCACACAGCCCAGCTTGGAGCGAACGACCTACACCGAACTGAGATACCTACAGCGTGAGCT
ATGAGAAAGCGCCACGCTTCCCGAAGGGAGAAAGGCGGACAGGTATCCGGTAAGCGGCAGGGTCGGAACA
GGAGAGCGCACGAGGGAGCTTCCAGGGGGAAACGCCTGGTATCTTTATAGTCCTGTCGGGTTTCGCCACC
TCTGACTTGAGCGTCGATTTTTGTGATGCTCGTCAGGGGGGCGGAGCCTATGGAAAAACGCCAGCAACGC
GGCCTTTTTACGGTTCCTGGCCTTTTGCTGGCCTTTTGCTCACATGTTCTTTCCTGCGTTATCCCCTGAT
TCTGTGGATAACCGTATTACCGCCTTTGAGTGAGCTGATACCGCTCGCCGCAGCCGAACGACCGAGCGCA
GCGAGTCAGTGAGCGAGGAAGCGGAAGAGCGCCCAATACGCAAACCGCCTCTCCCCGCGCGTTGGCCGAT
TCATTAATGCAGCTGGCACGACAGGTTTCCCGACTGGAAAGCGGGCAGTGAGCGCAACGCAATTAATGTG
AGTTAGCTCACTCATTAGGCACCCCAGGCTTTACACTTTATGCTTCCGGCTCGTATGTTGTGTGGAATTG
TGAGCGGATAACAATTTCACACAGGAAACAGCTATGACCATGATTACGCCAAGCGCGCCCGCCGGGTAAC
TCACGGGGTATCCATGTCCATTTCTGCGGCATCCAGCCAGGATACCCGTCCTCGCTGACGTAATATCCCA
GCGCCGCACCGCTGTCATTAATCTGCACACCGGCACGGCAGTTCCGGCTGTCGCCGGTATTGTTCGGGTT
GCTGATGCGCTTCGGGCTGACCATCCGGAACTGTGTCCGGAAAAGCCGCGACGAACTGGTATCCCAGGTG
GCCTGAACGAACAGTTCACCGTTAAAGGCGTGCATGGCCACACCTTCCCGAATCATCATGGTAAACGTGC
GTTTTCGCTCAACGTCAATGCAGCAGCAGTCATCCTCGGCAAACTCTTTCCATGCCGCTTCAACCTCGCG
GGAAAAGGCACGGGCTTCTTCCTCCCCGATGCCCAGATAGCGCCAGCTTGGGCGATGACTGAGCCGGAAA
AAAGACCCGACGATATGATCCTGATGCAGCTAGATTAACCCTAGAAAGATAGTCTGCGTAAAATTGACGC
ATG
Features (pLannotate 1.2.2; 20 found; start..end, strand, type, name):
    269..286     -  misc_feature   MCS (fragment): pBluescript multiple cloning site
    550..633     +  promoter       mCMV promoter (fragment): mouse cytomegalovirus (CMV) immediate early promoter
    750..957     +  promoter       mCMV promoter (fragment): mouse cytomegalovirus (CMV) immediate early promoter
   1224..1820    +  CDS            pac: PUAC_STRAD - Protein predicted: Swiss-Prot protein existence level 4. Detoxification of puromycin. From Streptomyces alboniger.
   1836..1888    +  CDS            T2A (fragment): 2A peptide from Thosea asigna virus capsid protein Eukaryotic ribosomes fail to insert a peptide bond between the Gly and Pro residues, yielding separate polypeptides.
   1929..2648    +  CDS            EmGFP: Emerald GFP mammalian codon-optimized
   2666..3254    +  misc_feature   WPRE: woodchuck hepatitis virus posttranscriptional regulatory element
   3334..3468    -  polyA_signal   SV40 poly(A) signal: SV40 polyadenylation signal
   3491..3574    -  CDS            large T antigen (fragment): large T antigen from SV40 (simian virus 40)
   4316..4435    -  CDS            B (fragment): PORTL_LAMBD - Experimental evidence at protein level: Swiss-Prot protein existence level 1. Forms the portal vertex of the capsid (PubMed:6228056, PubMed:6232391). This portal plays critical roles in head assembly, genome packaging, neck/tail attachment, and genome ejection (Probable). The portal protein multimerizes as a single ring-shaped homododecamer arranged around a central channel (PubMed:6232391). Binds to the terminase subunits to form the packaging machine (PubMed:7799432). From Escherichia phage lambda (Bacteriophage lambda).
   4437..4592    +  CDS            lacZα (fragment): LacZα fragment of β-galactosidase; lacZ fragment
   4597..5025    +  rep_origin     f1 ori (sequence partly withheld): f1 bacteriophage origin of replication; arrow indicates direction of (+) strand synthesis
   5078..5182    +  promoter       AmpR promoter: bla
   5183..6043    +  CDS            AmpR: β-lactamase; bla; confers resistance to ampicillin, carbenicillin, and related antibiotics
   6214..6802    +  rep_origin     ori: high-copy-number ColE1/pMB1/pBR322/pUC origin of replication
   6985..7077    +  CDS            lacI (fragment): lac repressor; lacI; The lac repressor binds to the lac operator to inhibit transcription in E. coli. This inhibition can be relieved by adding lactose or isopropyl-β-D-thiogalactopyranoside (IPTG).
   7090..7111    +  protein_bind   CAP binding site: CAP binding activates transcription in the presence of cAMP. E. coli catabolite activator protein
   7126..7156    +  promoter       lac promoter: promoter for the E. coli lac operon
   7164..7180    +  protein_bind   lac operator: The lac repressor binds to the lac operator to inhibit transcription in E. coli. This inhibition can be relieved by adding lactose or isopropyl-β-D-thiogalactopyranoside (IPTG). lac repressor encoded by lacI
   7218..7685    -  CDS            B (fragment): PORTL_LAMBD - Experimental evidence at protein level: Swiss-Prot protein existence level 1. Forms the portal vertex of the capsid (PubMed:6228056, PubMed:6232391). This portal plays critical roles in head assembly, genome packaging, neck/tail attachment, and genome ejection (Probable). The portal protein multimerizes as a single ring-shaped homododecamer arranged around a central channel (PubMed:6232391). Binds to the terminase subunits to form the packaging machine (PubMed:7799432). From Escherichia phage lambda (Bacteriophage lambda).
