[The description below was written by a language model from this plasmid's Addgene catalogue record and pLannotate feature annotations shown in this document.]
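Description:
BII-ChPtW-EGFP is a piggyBac transposon plasmid for constitutive EGFP expression in mammalian cells, built on the depositing laboratory's BII-ChPtW backbone (about 7.7 kb). It is maintained in E. coli as a high-copy plasmid through a ColE1/pUC-type origin with ampicillin resistance. It also retains pBluescript-style remnants, including an f1 origin, lacZα and lacI fragments, and lac promoter/operator elements. Two short stretches matching the phage lambda portal gene are annotated next to these bacterial elements and probably represent stuffer sequence, although the record does not explain them.

The catalogue describes the promoter as a CMV enhancer joined to a CpG-free human EF1α promoter. The automated annotation picks up only two fragments of the mouse CMV immediate-early promoter upstream of the coding region, and it does not call the EF1α portion. Downstream lies a single open reading frame in which the puromycin N-acetyltransferase gene (pac) is linked through a T2A ribosome-skipping peptide to a green fluorescent protein. The annotation tool labels this protein Emerald GFP, whereas the catalogue names it EGFP. One transcript therefore yields both the drug marker and the reporter as separate polypeptides, so puromycin selection enriches directly for fluorescent cells. A WPRE follows to boost transcript stability and expression, and an SV40 polyadenylation signal is annotated after it on the opposite strand.

The piggyBac terminal repeats expected to flank the cassette are not annotated in either feature table, so their positions cannot be stated. The depositor and sequencing-derived records differ by one nucleotide in length and show the same features. Co-delivery with a piggyBac transposase would normally be used to integrate the cassette stably into the genome, giving puromycin-selectable, EGFP-marked cell populations or a control for related expression vectors.
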