Addgene plasmid #133400: BII-ChPtW-EGFP
Purpose: Piggybac vector for constitutive expression of EGFP
Depositing lab: Blair Madison. Depositing organization: Washington University in Saint Louis. Publication: The Zinc Finger Transcription Factor PLAGL2 Enhances Stem Cell Fate and Activates Expression of ASCL2 in Intestinal Epithelial Cells. Strubberg AM, Veronese Paniagua DA, Zhao T, Dublin L, Pritchard T, Bayguinov PO, Fitzpatrick JAJ, Madison BB. Stem Cell Reports. 2018 Aug 14;11(2):410-424. doi: 10.1016/j.stemcr.2018.06.009. Epub 2018 Jul 12. PubMed 30017821.
Backbone
  Vector backbone: BII-ChPtW
  Backbone manufacturer: Madison Lab
  Vector type: Mammalian Expression
  Selectable markers: Puromycin
Growth in bacteria
  Bacterial resistance: Ampicillin, 100 μg/mL
  Growth temperature: 37°C
  Growth strain: DH5alpha
  Copy number: High Copy
Gene/Insert
  Gene/Insert name: EGFP
  Species: Other
  Mutation: N/A
  Promoter: CMV enhancer and hEf1a (CpG free)
  Cloning method: Restriction Enzyme; 5′ cloning site Unknown (unknown if destroyed)
Terms and licenses: Academic/Nonprofit Terms; Industry Terms: Not Available to Industry
How to cite: BII-ChPtW-EGFP was a gift from Blair Madison (Addgene plasmid # 133400 ; http://n2t.net/addgene:133400 ; RRID:Addgene_133400)
